Addgene plasmid #174907: pLentiCRISPRv2 sgSp1
Purpose: Second generation sgRNA against Sp1
Depositing lab: Jane Clifford. Depositing organization: Drexel University. Publication: DSB repair pathway choice is regulated by recruitment of 53BP1 through cell cycle-dependent regulation of Sp1. Swift ML, Beishline K, Flashner S, Azizkhan-Clifford J. Cell Rep. 2021 Mar 16;34(11):108840. doi: 10.1016/j.celrep.2021.108840. PubMed 33730584.
Backbone
  Vector backbone: pLentiCRISPRv2
  Backbone manufacturer: Addgene
  Backbone size w/o insert (bp): 14873
  Total vector size (bp): 13013
  Modifications to backbone: Flag tag on Cas9 deleted
  Vector type: Mammalian Expression
  Selectable markers: Puromycin
Growth in bacteria
  Bacterial resistance: Ampicillin, 100 μg/mL
  Growth temperature: 37°C
  Growth strain: NEB Stable
  Copy number: Unknown
Gene/Insert
  Gene/Insert name: Specificity Protein 1
  gRNA/shRNA sequence: CACCGCATGGATGAAATGACAGCTG
  Species: H. sapiens (human)
  Insert size (bp): 4123
  Mutation: Missense mutation to mutate PAM sequence
  GenBank ID: NM_138473.2
  Entrez Gene: SP1
  Promoter: EFS-NS
  Cloning method: Restriction Enzyme; 5′ cloning site BsmBI (destroyed during cloning); 3′ cloning site BsmBI (destroyed during cloning)
  Sequencing primers: 5′ hEF1aprom-F; 3′ WPRE-R
Terms and licenses: Academic/Nonprofit Terms; Industry Terms: Not Available to Industry
How to cite: pLentiCRISPRv2 sgSp1 was a gift from Jane Clifford (Addgene plasmid # 174907 ; http://n2t.net/addgene:174907 ; RRID:Addgene_174907)
