[The description below was written by a language model from this plasmid's Addgene catalogue record and pLannotate feature annotations shown in this document.]
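Description:
pLentiCRISPRv2 sgSp1 is an all-in-one lentiviral CRISPR/Cas9 plasmid built on the pLentiCRISPRv2 backbone, carrying a guide RNA directed against human SP1 (Specificity Protein 1). It is propagated in E. coli through a high-copy ColE1/pUC-type origin with ampicillin resistance (AmpR), and it also carries an f1 origin. The catalogue lists it as a mammalian expression vector with puromycin selection, and the depositor notes that the Flag tag normally present on Cas9 in this backbone has been deleted.

The transfer cassette has a hybrid CMV enhancer/promoter fused to a truncated HIV-1 5' LTR, followed by the Ψ packaging signal, a gag fragment, RRE and cPPT/CTS, and it ends in a self-inactivating ΔU3 3' LTR. Within these boundaries, a human U6 Pol III promoter drives the Sp1-targeting spacer, cloned through BsmBI sites that were destroyed in the process, fused to the S. pyogenes gRNA scaffold. An EF-1α core (EFS) promoter then drives Cas9, with a puromycin N-acetyltransferase coding sequence downstream, and a WPRE enhances expression of the transcript. Outside the LTRs lie a bGH polyadenylation signal and an SV40/EM7-driven BleoR cassette with an SV40 poly(A) signal.

Some catalogue fields are hard to reconcile with the feature table. The stated insert size of about 4.1 kb matches Cas9 rather than a guide, and the table shows no SP1 coding sequence, so what the listed "PAM missense mutation" refers to is unclear. The construct is intended for packaging into lentivirus to knock out or deplete Sp1 in human cells. The associated publication concerns Sp1 in double-strand break repair pathway choice.
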