Features (pLannotate 1.2.2; 33 found; start..end, strand, type, name):
     31..83      -  misc_feature   bom (fragment): basis of mobility region from pBR322
    238..617     +  enhancer       CMV enhancer: human cytomegalovirus immediate early enhancer
    618..817     +  promoter       CMV promoter: human cytomegalovirus (CMV) immediate early promoter
    835..1015    +  LTR            5' LTR (truncated): truncated 5' long terminal repeat (LTR) from HIV-1
   1062..1187    +  misc_feature   HIV-1 Ψ: packaging signal of human immunodeficiency virus type 1
   1171..1534    +  CDS            HIV-1 gag (fragment): gag protein from human immunodeficiency virus 1; gag
   1680..1913    +  misc_feature   RRE: The Rev response element (RRE) of HIV-1 allows for Rev-dependent mRNA export from the nucleus to the cytoplasm.
   2290..2390    +  CDS            Rev (fragment): human immunodeficiency virus 1 (HIV-1) Rev protein; rev; enhances nuclear export of unspliced and incompletely spliced viral mRNAs
   2440..2557    +  misc_feature   cPPT/CTS: central polypurine tract and central termination sequence of HIV-1
   2608..2848    +  promoter       U6 promoter: RNA polymerase III promoter for human U6 snRNA
   2878..2953    +  misc_RNA       gRNA scaffold: guide RNA scaffold for the Streptococcus pyogenes CRISPR/Cas9 system
   2971..2989    +  CDS            small t antigen (fragment): SV40 (simian virus 40) small t antigen
   3015..3226    +  promoter       EF-1α core promoter: core promoter for human elongation factor EF-1α
   3251..7354    +  CDS            Cas9: Cas9 (Csn1) endonuclease from the Streptococcus pyogenes Type II CRISPR/Cas system generates RNA-guided double strand breaks in DNA
   7468..8065    +  CDS            PuroR (fragment): puromycin N-acetyltransferase; pac from Streptomyces; confers resistance to puromycin
   8081..8669    +  misc_feature   WPRE: woodchuck hepatitis virus posttranscriptional regulatory element
   8720..8739    +  misc_feature   cPPT/CTS (fragment): central polypurine tract and central termination sequence of HIV-1
   8741..8974    +  LTR            3' LTR (ΔU3): self-inactivating 3' long terminal repeat (LTR) from HIV-1
   9006..9230    +  polyA_signal   bGH poly(A) signal: bovine growth hormone polyadenylation signal
   9234..9255    +  promoter       SV40 promoter (fragment): SV40 enhancer and early promoter
   9276..9704    +  rep_origin     f1 ori (sequence partly withheld): f1 bacteriophage origin of replication; arrow indicates direction of (+) strand synthesis
   9718..10047   +  promoter       SV40 promoter: SV40 enhancer and early promoter
  10095..10142   +  promoter       EM7 promoter: synthetic bacterial promoter&nbsp
  10161..10535   +  CDS            BleoR: antibiotic-binding protein; Sh ble from Streptoalloteichus hindustanus; confers resistance to bleomycin, phleomycin, and Zeocin™
  10545..10670   +  CDS            ble (fragment): BLE_KLEPN - Experimental evidence at protein level: Swiss-Prot protein existence level 1. Binding protein with a strong affinity to the bleomycin family of antibiotics. Binds to CL990; an antimitotic-antibiotic compound. From Klebsiella pneumoniae.
  10665..10786   +  polyA_signal   SV40 poly(A) signal: SV40 polyadenylation signal
  10857..10879   -  protein_bind   lac operator (fragment): The lac repressor binds to the lac operator to inhibit transcription in E. coli. This inhibition can be relieved by adding lactose or isopropyl-β-D-thiogalactopyranoside (IPTG). lac repressor encoded by lacI
  10883..10913   -  promoter       lac promoter: promoter for the E. coli lac operon
  10928..10949   -  protein_bind   CAP binding site: CAP binding activates transcription in the presence of cAMP. E. coli catabolite activator protein
  10962..11054   -  CDS            lacI (fragment): lac repressor; lacI; The lac repressor binds to the lac operator to inhibit transcription in E. coli. This inhibition can be relieved by adding lactose or isopropyl-β-D-thiogalactopyranoside (IPTG).
  11237..11825   -  rep_origin     ori: high-copy-number ColE1/pMB1/pBR322/pUC origin of replication
  11996..12856   -  CDS            AmpR: β-lactamase; bla; confers resistance to ampicillin, carbenicillin, and related antibiotics
  12857..12961   -  promoter       AmpR promoter: bla
>Addgene plasmid #174907 | pLentiCRISPRv2 sgSp1 | addgene full sequence | sequence record 343377 | Addgene NGS Result
GTCGACGGATCGGGAGATCTCCCGATCCCCTATGGTGCACTCTCAGTACAATCTGCTCTGATGCCGCATA
GTTAAGCCAGTATCTGCTCCCTGCTTGTGTGTTGGAGGTCGCTGAGTAGTGCGCGAGCAAAATTTAAGCT
ACAACAAGGCAAGGCTTGACCGACAATTGCATGAAGAATCTGCTTAGGGTTAGGCGTTTTGCGCTGCTTC
GCGATGTACGGGCCAGATATACGCGTTGACATTGATTATTGACTAGTTATTAATAGTAATCAATTACGGG
GTCATTAGTTCATAGCCCATATATGGAGTTCCGCGTTACATAACTTACGGTAAATGGCCCGCCTGGCTGA
CCGCCCAACGACCCCCGCCCATTGACGTCAATAATGACGTATGTTCCCATAGTAACGCCAATAGGGACTT
TCCATTGACGTCAATGGGTGGAGTATTTACGGTAAACTGCCCACTTGGCAGTACATCAAGTGTATCATAT
GCCAAGTACGCCCCCTATTGACGTCAATGACGGTAAATGGCCCGCCTGGCATTATGCCCAGTACATGACC
TTATGGGACTTTCCTACTTGGCAGTACATCTACGTATTAGTCATCGCTATTACCATGGTGATGCGGTTTT
GGCAGTACATCAATGGGCGTGGATAGCGGTTTGACTCACGGGGATTTCCAAGTCTCCACCCCATTGACGT
CAATGGGAGTTTGTTTTGGCACCAAAATCAACGGGACTTTCCAAAATGTCGTAACAACTCCGCCCCATTG
ACGCAAATGGGCGGTAGGCGTGTACGGTGGGAGGTCTATATAAGCAGCGCGTTTTGCCTGTACTGGGTCT
CTCTGGTTAGACCAGATCTGAGCCTGGGAGCTCTCTGGCTAACTAGGGAACCCACTGCTTAAGCCTCAAT
AAAGCTTGCCTTGAGTGCTTCAAGTAGTGTGTGCCCGTCTGTTGTGTGACTCTGGTAACTAGAGATCCCT
CAGACCCTTTTAGTCAGTGTGGAAAATCTCTAGCAGTGGCGCCCGAACAGGGACTTGAAAGCGAAAGGGA
AACCAGAGGAGCTCTCTCGACGCAGGACTCGGCTTGCTGAAGCGCGCACGGCAAGAGGCGAGGGGCGGCG
ACTGGTGAGTACGCCAAAAATTTTGACTAGCGGAGGCTAGAAGGAGAGAGATGGGTGCGAGAGCGTCAGT
ATTAAGCGGGGGAGAATTAGATCGCGATGGGAAAAAATTCGGTTAAGGCCAGGGGGAAAGAAAAAATATA
AATTAAAACATATAGTATGGGCAAGCAGGGAGCTAGAACGATTCGCAGTTAATCCTGGCCTGTTAGAAAC
ATCAGAAGGCTGTAGACAAATACTGGGACAGCTACAACCATCCCTTCAGACAGGATCAGAAGAACTTAGA
TCATTATATAATACAGTAGCAACCCTCTATTGTGTGCATCAAAGGATAGAGATAAAAGACACCAAGGAAG
CTTTAGACAAGATAGAGGAAGAGCAAAACAAAAGTAAGACCACCGCACAGCAAGCGGCCGCTGATCTTCA
GACCTGGAGGAGGAGATATGAGGGACAATTGGAGAAGTGAATTATATAAATATAAAGTAGTAAAAATTGA
ACCATTAGGAGTAGCACCCACCAAGGCAAAGAGAAGAGTGGTGCAGAGAGAAAAAAGAGCAGTGGGAATA
GGAGCTTTGTTCCTTGGGTTCTTGGGAGCAGCAGGAAGCACTATGGGCGCAGCGTCAATGACGCTGACGG
TACAGGCCAGACAATTATTGTCTGGTATAGTGCAGCAGCAGAACAATTTGCTGAGGGCTATTGAGGCGCA
ACAGCATCTGTTGCAACTCACAGTCTGGGGCATCAAGCAGCTCCAGGCAAGAATCCTGGCTGTGGAAAGA
TACCTAAAGGATCAACAGCTCCTGGGGATTTGGGGTTGCTCTGGAAAACTCATTTGCACCACTGCTGTGC
CTTGGAATGCTAGTTGGAGTAATAAATCTCTGGAACAGATTTGGAATCACACGACCTGGATGGAGTGGGA
CAGAGAAATTAACAATTACACAAGCTTAATACACTCCTTAATTGAAGAATCGCAAAACCAGCAAGAAAAG
AATGAACAAGAATTATTGGAATTAGATAAATGGGCAAGTTTGTGGAATTGGTTTAACATAACAAATTGGC
TGTGGTATATAAAATTATTCATAATGATAGTAGGAGGCTTGGTAGGTTTAAGAATAGTTTTTGCTGTACT
TTCTATAGTGAATAGAGTTAGGCAGGGATATTCACCATTATCGTTTCAGACCCACCTCCCAACCCCGAGG
GGACCCGACAGGCCCGAAGGAATAGAAGAAGAAGGTGGAGAGAGAGACAGAGACAGATCCATTCGATTAG
TGAACGGATCGGCACTGCGTGCGCCAATTCTGCAGACAAATGGCAGTATTCATCCACAATTTTAAAAGAA
AAGGGGGGATTGGGGGGTACAGTGCAGGGGAAAGAATAGTAGACATAATAGCAACAGACATACAAACTAA
AGAATTACAAAAACAAATTACAAAAATTCAAAATTTTCGGGTTTATTACAGGGACAGCAGAGATCCAGTT
TGGTTAATTAAGGTACCGAGGGCCTATTTCCCATGATTCCTTCATATTTGCATATACGATACAAGGCTGT
TAGAGAGATAATTAGAATTAATTTGACTGTAAACACAAAGATATTAGTACAAAATACGTGACGTAGAAAG
TAATAATTTCTTGGGTAGTTTGCAGTTTTAAAATTATGTTTTAAAATGGACTATCATATGCTTACCGTAA
CTTGAAAGTATTTCGATTTCTTGGCTTTATATATCTTGTGGAAAGGACGAAACACCGCATGGATGAAATG
ACAGCTGGTTTTAGAGCTAGAAATAGCAAGTTAAAATAAGGCTAGTCCGTTATCAACTTGAAAAAGTGGC
ACCGAGTCGGTGCTTTTTTGAATTCGCTAGCTAGGTCTTGAAAGGAGTGGGAATTGGCTCCGGTGCCCGT
CAGTGGGCAGAGCGCACATCGCCCACAGTCCCCGAGAAGTTGGGGGGAGGGGTCGGCAATTGATCCGGTG
CCTAGAGAAGGTGGCGCGGGGTAAACTGGGAAAGTGATGTCGTGTACTGGCTCCGCCTTTTTCCCGAGGG
TGGGGGAGAACCGTATATAAGTGCAGTAGTCGCCGTGAACGTTCTTTTTCGCAACGGGTTTGCCGCCAGA
ACACAGGACCGGTTCTAGAGCGCTGCCACCATGGACAAGAAGTACAGCATCGGCCTGGACATCGGCACCA
ACTCTGTGGGCTGGGCCGTGATCACCGACGAGTACAAGGTGCCCAGCAAGAAATTCAAGGTGCTGGGCAA
CACCGACCGGCACAGCATCAAGAAGAACCTGATCGGAGCCCTGCTGTTCGACAGCGGCGAAACAGCCGAG
GCCACCCGGCTGAAGAGAACCGCCAGAAGAAGATACACCAGACGGAAGAACCGGATCTGCTATCTGCAAG
AGATCTTCAGCAACGAGATGGCCAAGGTGGACGACAGCTTCTTCCACAGACTGGAAGAGTCCTTCCTGGT
GGAAGAGGATAAGAAGCACGAGCGGCACCCCATCTTCGGCAACATCGTGGACGAGGTGGCCTACCACGAG
AAGTACCCCACCATCTACCACCTGAGAAAGAAACTGGTGGACAGCACCGACAAGGCCGACCTGCGGCTGA
TCTATCTGGCCCTGGCCCACATGATCAAGTTCCGGGGCCACTTCCTGATCGAGGGCGACCTGAACCCCGA
CAACAGCGACGTGGACAAGCTGTTCATCCAGCTGGTGCAGACCTACAACCAGCTGTTCGAGGAAAACCCC
ATCAACGCCAGCGGCGTGGACGCCAAGGCCATCCTGTCTGCCAGACTGAGCAAGAGCAGACGGCTGGAAA
ATCTGATCGCCCAGCTGCCCGGCGAGAAGAAGAATGGCCTGTTCGGAAACCTGATTGCCCTGAGCCTGGG
CCTGACCCCCAACTTCAAGAGCAACTTCGACCTGGCCGAGGATGCCAAACTGCAGCTGAGCAAGGACACC
TACGACGACGACCTGGACAACCTGCTGGCCCAGATCGGCGACCAGTACGCCGACCTGTTTCTGGCCGCCA
AGAACCTGTCCGACGCCATCCTGCTGAGCGACATCCTGAGAGTGAACACCGAGATCACCAAGGCCCCCCT
GAGCGCCTCTATGATCAAGAGATACGACGAGCACCACCAGGACCTGACCCTGCTGAAAGCTCTCGTGCGG
CAGCAGCTGCCTGAGAAGTACAAAGAGATTTTCTTCGACCAGAGCAAGAACGGCTACGCCGGCTACATTG
ACGGCGGAGCCAGCCAGGAAGAGTTCTACAAGTTCATCAAGCCCATCCTGGAAAAGATGGACGGCACCGA
GGAACTGCTCGTGAAGCTGAACAGAGAGGACCTGCTGCGGAAGCAGCGGACCTTCGACAACGGCAGCATC
CCCCACCAGATCCACCTGGGAGAGCTGCACGCCATTCTGCGGCGGCAGGAAGATTTTTACCCATTCCTGA
AGGACAACCGGGAAAAGATCGAGAAGATCCTGACCTTCCGCATCCCCTACTACGTGGGCCCTCTGGCCAG
GGGAAACAGCAGATTCGCCTGGATGACCAGAAAGAGCGAGGAAACCATCACCCCCTGGAACTTCGAGGAA
GTGGTGGACAAGGGCGCTTCCGCCCAGAGCTTCATCGAGCGGATGACCAACTTCGATAAGAACCTGCCCA
ACGAGAAGGTGCTGCCCAAGCACAGCCTGCTGTACGAGTACTTCACCGTGTATAACGAGCTGACCAAAGT
GAAATACGTGACCGAGGGAATGAGAAAGCCCGCCTTCCTGAGCGGCGAGCAGAAAAAGGCCATCGTGGAC
CTGCTGTTCAAGACCAACCGGAAAGTGACCGTGAAGCAGCTGAAAGAGGACTACTTCAAGAAAATCGAGT
GCTTCGACTCCGTGGAAATCTCCGGCGTGGAAGATCGGTTCAACGCCTCCCTGGGCACATACCACGATCT
GCTGAAAATTATCAAGGACAAGGACTTCCTGGACAATGAGGAAAACGAGGACATTCTGGAAGATATCGTG
CTGACCCTGACACTGTTTGAGGACAGAGAGATGATCGAGGAACGGCTGAAAACCTATGCCCACCTGTTCG
ACGACAAAGTGATGAAGCAGCTGAAGCGGCGGAGATACACCGGCTGGGGCAGGCTGAGCCGGAAGCTGAT
CAACGGCATCCGGGACAAGCAGTCCGGCAAGACAATCCTGGATTTCCTGAAGTCCGACGGCTTCGCCAAC
AGAAACTTCATGCAGCTGATCCACGACGACAGCCTGACCTTTAAAGAGGACATCCAGAAAGCCCAGGTGT
CCGGCCAGGGCGATAGCCTGCACGAGCACATTGCCAATCTGGCCGGCAGCCCCGCCATTAAGAAGGGCAT
CCTGCAGACAGTGAAGGTGGTGGACGAGCTCGTGAAAGTGATGGGCCGGCACAAGCCCGAGAACATCGTG
ATCGAAATGGCCAGAGAGAACCAGACCACCCAGAAGGGACAGAAGAACAGCCGCGAGAGAATGAAGCGGA
TCGAAGAGGGCATCAAAGAGCTGGGCAGCCAGATCCTGAAAGAACACCCCGTGGAAAACACCCAGCTGCA
GAACGAGAAGCTGTACCTGTACTACCTGCAGAATGGGCGGGATATGTACGTGGACCAGGAACTGGACATC
AACCGGCTGTCCGACTACGATGTGGACCATATCGTGCCTCAGAGCTTTCTGAAGGACGACTCCATCGACA
ACAAGGTGCTGACCAGAAGCGACAAGAACCGGGGCAAGAGCGACAACGTGCCCTCCGAAGAGGTCGTGAA
GAAGATGAAGAACTACTGGCGGCAGCTGCTGAACGCCAAGCTGATTACCCAGAGAAAGTTCGACAATCTG
ACCAAGGCCGAGAGAGGCGGCCTGAGCGAACTGGATAAGGCCGGCTTCATCAAGAGACAGCTGGTGGAAA
CCCGGCAGATCACAAAGCACGTGGCACAGATCCTGGACTCCCGGATGAACACTAAGTACGACGAGAATGA
CAAGCTGATCCGGGAAGTGAAAGTGATCACCCTGAAGTCCAAGCTGGTGTCCGATTTCCGGAAGGATTTC
CAGTTTTACAAAGTGCGCGAGATCAACAACTACCACCACGCCCACGACGCCTACCTGAACGCCGTCGTGG
GAACCGCCCTGATCAAAAAGTACCCTAAGCTGGAAAGCGAGTTCGTGTACGGCGACTACAAGGTGTACGA
CGTGCGGAAGATGATCGCCAAGAGCGAGCAGGAAATCGGCAAGGCTACCGCCAAGTACTTCTTCTACAGC
AACATCATGAACTTTTTCAAGACCGAGATTACCCTGGCCAACGGCGAGATCCGGAAGCGGCCTCTGATCG
AGACAAACGGCGAAACCGGGGAGATCGTGTGGGATAAGGGCCGGGATTTTGCCACCGTGCGGAAAGTGCT
GAGCATGCCCCAAGTGAATATCGTGAAAAAGACCGAGGTGCAGACAGGCGGCTTCAGCAAAGAGTCTATC
CTGCCCAAGAGGAACAGCGATAAGCTGATCGCCAGAAAGAAGGACTGGGACCCTAAGAAGTACGGCGGCT
TCGACAGCCCCACCGTGGCCTATTCTGTGCTGGTGGTGGCCAAAGTGGAAAAGGGCAAGTCCAAGAAACT
GAAGAGTGTGAAAGAGCTGCTGGGGATCACCATCATGGAAAGAAGCAGCTTCGAGAAGAATCCCATCGAC
TTTCTGGAAGCCAAGGGCTACAAAGAAGTGAAAAAGGACCTGATCATCAAGCTGCCTAAGTACTCCCTGT
TCGAGCTGGAAAACGGCCGGAAGAGAATGCTGGCCTCTGCCGGCGAACTGCAGAAGGGAAACGAACTGGC
CCTGCCCTCCAAATATGTGAACTTCCTGTACCTGGCCAGCCACTATGAGAAGCTGAAGGGCTCCCCCGAG
GATAATGAGCAGAAACAGCTGTTTGTGGAACAGCACAAGCACTACCTGGACGAGATCATCGAGCAGATCA
GCGAGTTCTCCAAGAGAGTGATCCTGGCCGACGCTAATCTGGACAAAGTGCTGTCCGCCTACAACAAGCA
CCGGGATAAGCCCATCAGAGAGCAGGCCGAGAATATCATCCACCTGTTTACCCTGACCAATCTGGGAGCC
CCTGCCGCCTTCAAGTACTTTGACACCACCATCGACCGGAAGAGGTACACCAGCACCAAAGAGGTGCTGG
ACGCCACCCTGATCCACCAGAGCATCACCGGCCTGTACGAGACACGGATCGACCTGTCTCAGCTGGGAGG
CGACAAGCGACCTGCCGCCACAAAGAAGGCTGGACAGGCTAAGAAGAAGAAAGGATCCGGCGCAACAAAC
TTCTCTCTGCTGAAACAAGCCGGAGATGTCGAAGAGAATCCTGGACCGACCGAGTACAAGCCCACGGTGC
GCCTCGCCACCCGCGACGACGTCCCCAGGGCCGTACGCACCCTCGCCGCCGCGTTCGCCGACTACCCCGC
CACGCGCCACACCGTCGATCCGGACCGCCACATCGAGCGGGTCACCGAGCTGCAAGAACTCTTCCTCACG
CGCGTCGGGCTCGACATCGGCAAGGTGTGGGTCGCGGACGACGGCGCCGCGGTGGCGGTCTGGACCACGC
CGGAGAGCGTCGAAGCGGGGGCGGTGTTCGCCGAGATCGGCCCGCGCATGGCCGAGTTGAGCGGTTCCCG
GCTGGCCGCGCAGCAACAGATGGAAGGCCTCCTGGCGCCGCACCGGCCCAAGGAGCCCGCGTGGTTCCTG
GCCACCGTCGGAGTCTCGCCCGACCACCAGGGCAAGGGTCTGGGCAGCGCCGTCGTGCTCCCCGGAGTGG
AGGCGGCCGAGCGCGCCGGGGTGCCCGCCTTCCTGGAGACCTCCGCGCCCCGCAACCTCCCCTTCTACGA
GCGGCTCGGCTTCACCGTCACCGCCGACGTCGAGGTGCCCGAAGGACCGCGCACCTGGTGCATGACCCGC
AAGCCCGGTGCCTGAACGCGTTAAGTCGACAATCAACCTCTGGATTACAAAATTTGTGAAAGATTGACTG
GTATTCTTAACTATGTTGCTCCTTTTACGCTATGTGGATACGCTGCTTTAATGCCTTTGTATCATGCTAT
TGCTTCCCGTATGGCTTTCATTTTCTCCTCCTTGTATAAATCCTGGTTGCTGTCTCTTTATGAGGAGTTG
TGGCCCGTTGTCAGGCAACGTGGCGTGGTGTGCACTGTGTTTGCTGACGCAACCCCCACTGGTTGGGGCA
TTGCCACCACCTGTCAGCTCCTTTCCGGGACTTTCGCTTTCCCCCTCCCTATTGCCACGGCGGAACTCAT
CGCCGCCTGCCTTGCCCGCTGCTGGACAGGGGCTCGGCTGTTGGGCACTGACAATTCCGTGGTGTTGTCG
GGGAAATCATCGTCCTTTCCTTGGCTGCTCGCCTGTGTTGCCACCTGGATTCTGCGCGGGACGTCCTTCT
GCTACGTCCCTTCGGCCCTCAATCCAGCGGACCTTCCTTCCCGCGGCCTGCTGCCGGCTCTGCGGCCTCT
TCCGCGTCTTCGCCTTCGCCCTCAGACGAGTCGGATCTCCCTTTGGGCCGCCTCCCCGCGTCGACTTTAA
GACCAATGACTTACAAGGCAGCTGTAGATCTTAGCCACTTTTTAAAAGAAAAGGGGGGACTGGAAGGGCT
AATTCACTCCCAACGAAGACAAGATCTGCTTTTTGCTTGTACTGGGTCTCTCTGGTTAGACCAGATCTGA
GCCTGGGAGCTCTCTGGCTAACTAGGGAACCCACTGCTTAAGCCTCAATAAAGCTTGCCTTGAGTGCTTC
AAGTAGTGTGTGCCCGTCTGTTGTGTGACTCTGGTAACTAGAGATCCCTCAGACCCTTTTAGTCAGTGTG
GAAAATCTCTAGCAGGGCCCGTTTAAACCCGCTGATCAGCCTCGACTGTGCCTTCTAGTTGCCAGCCATC
TGTTGTTTGCCCCTCCCCCGTGCCTTCCTTGACCCTGGAAGGTGCCACTCCCACTGTCCTTTCCTAATAA
AATGAGGAAATTGCATCGCATTGTCTGAGTAGGTGTCATTCTATTCTGGGGGGTGGGGTGGGGCAGGACA
GCAAGGGGGAGGATTGGGAAGACAATAGCAGGCATGCTGGGGATGCGGTGGGCTCTATGGCTTCTGAGGC
GGAAAGAACCAGCTGGGGCTCTAGGGGGTATCCCC
[124 nt withheld, positions 9276-9399]
C
[91 nt withheld, positions 9401-9491]
A
[49 nt withheld, positions 9493-9541]
CCTTTGACGTTGGAGTCCACGTTCTTT
[37 nt withheld, positions 9569-9605]
ACCCTATCTCGGTCTATTCTTTTGATTTATAAGGGATTTTGCCGATTTCGGCCTATTGGTTAAAAAATGA
GCTGATTTAACAAAAATTTAACGCGAATTAATTCTGTGGAATGTGTGTCAGTTAGGGTGTGGAAAGTCCC
CAGGCTCCCCAGCAGGCAGAAGTATGCAAAGCATGCATCTCAATTAGTCAGCAACCAGGTGTGGAAAGTC
CCCAGGCTCCCCAGCAGGCAGAAGTATGCAAAGCATGCATCTCAATTAGTCAGCAACCATAGTCCCGCCC
CTAACTCCGCCCATCCCGCCCCTAACTCCGCCCAGTTCCGCCCATTCTCCGCCCCATGGCTGACTAATTT
TTTTTATTTATGCAGAGGCCGAGGCCGCCTCTGCCTCTGAGCTATTCCAGAAGTAGTGAGGAGGCTTTTT
TGGAGGCCTAGGCTTTTGCAAAAAGCTCCCGGGAGCTTGTATATCCATTTTCGGATCTGATCAGCACGTG
TTGACAATTAATCATCGGCATAGTATATCGGCATAGTATAATACGACAAGGTGAGGAACTAAACCATGGC
CAAGTTGACCAGTGCCGTTCCGGTGCTCACCGCGCGCGACGTCGCCGGAGCGGTCGAGTTCTGGACCGAC
CGGCTCGGGTTCTCCCGGGACTTCGTGGAGGACGACTTCGCCGGTGTGGTCCGGGACGACGTGACCCTGT
TCATCAGCGCGGTCCAGGACCAGGTGGTGCCGGACAACACCCTGGCCTGGGTGTGGGTGCGCGGCCTGGA
CGAGCTGTACGCCGAGTGGTCGGAGGTCGTGTCCACGAACTTCCGGGACGCCTCCGGGCCGGCCATGACC
GAGATCGGCGAGCAGCCGTGGGGGCGGGAGTTCGCCCTGCGCGACCCGGCCGGCAACTGCGTGCACTTCG
TGGCCGAGGAGCAGGACTGACACGTGCTACGAGATTTCGATTCCACCGCCGCCTTCTATGAAAGGTTGGG
CTTCGGAATCGTTTTCCGGGACGCCGGCTGGATGATCCTCCAGCGCGGGGATCTCATGCTGGAGTTCTTC
GCCCACCCCAACTTGTTTATTGCAGCTTATAATGGTTACAAATAAAGCAATAGCATCACAAATTTCACAA
ATAAAGCATTTTTTTCACTGCATTCTAGTTGTGGTTTGTCCAAACTCATCAATGTATCTTATCATGTCTG
TATACCGTCGACCTCTAGCTAGAGCTTGGCGTAATCATGGTCATAGCTGTTTCCTGTGTGAAATTGTTAT
CCGCTCACAATTCCACACAACATACGAGCCGGAAGCATAAAGTGTAAAGCCTGGGGTGCCTAATGAGTGA
GCTAACTCACATTAATTGCGTTGCGCTCACTGCCCGCTTTCCAGTCGGGAAACCTGTCGTGCCAGCTGCA
TTAATGAATCGGCCAACGCGCGGGGAGAGGCGGTTTGCGTATTGGGCGCTCTTCCGCTTCCTCGCTCACT
GACTCGCTGCGCTCGGTCGTTCGGCTGCGGCGAGCGGTATCAGCTCACTCAAAGGCGGTAATACGGTTAT
CCACAGAATCAGGGGATAACGCAGGAAAGAACATGTGAGCAAAAGGCCAGCAAAAGGCCAGGAACCGTAA
AAAGGCCGCGTTGCTGGCGTTTTTCCATAGGCTCCGCCCCCCTGACGAGCATCACAAAAATCGACGCTCA
AGTCAGAGGTGGCGAAACCCGACAGGACTATAAAGATACCAGGCGTTTCCCCCTGGAAGCTCCCTCGTGC
GCTCTCCTGTTCCGACCCTGCCGCTTACCGGATACCTGTCCGCCTTTCTCCCTTCGGGAAGCGTGGCGCT
TTCTCATAGCTCACGCTGTAGGTATCTCAGTTCGGTGTAGGTCGTTCGCTCCAAGCTGGGCTGTGTGCAC
GAACCCCCCGTTCAGCCCGACCGCTGCGCCTTATCCGGTAACTATCGTCTTGAGTCCAACCCGGTAAGAC
ACGACTTATCGCCACTGGCAGCAGCCACTGGTAACAGGATTAGCAGAGCGAGGTATGTAGGCGGTGCTAC
AGAGTTCTTGAAGTGGTGGCCTAACTACGGCTACACTAGAAGAACAGTATTTGGTATCTGCGCTCTGCTG
AAGCCAGTTACCTTCGGAAAAAGAGTTGGTAGCTCTTGATCCGGCAAACAAACCACCGCTGGTAGCGGTG
GTTTTTTTGTTTGCAAGCAGCAGATTACGCGCAGAAAAAAAGGATCTCAAGAAGATCCTTTGATCTTTTC
TACGGGGTCTGACGCTCAGTGGAACGAAAACTCACGTTAAGGGATTTTGGTCATGAGATTATCAAAAAGG
ATCTTCACCTAGATCCTTTTAAATTAAAAATGAAGTTTTAAATCAATCTAAAGTATATATGAGTAAACTT
GGTCTGACAGTTACCAATGCTTAATCAGTGAGGCACCTATCTCAGCGATCTGTCTATTTCGTTCATCCAT
AGTTGCCTGACTCCCCGTCGTGTAGATAACTACGATACGGGAGGGCTTACCATCTGGCCCCAGTGCTGCA
ATGATACCGCGAGACCCACGCTCACCGGCTCCAGATTTATCAGCAATAAACCAGCCAGCCGGAAGGGCCG
AGCGCAGAAGTGGTCCTGCAACTTTATCCGCCTCCATCCAGTCTATTAATTGTTGCCGGGAAGCTAGAGT
AAGTAGTTCGCCAGTTAATAGTTTGCGCAACGTTGTTGCCATTGCTACAGGCATCGTGGTGTCACGCTCG
TCGTTTGGTATGGCTTCATTCAGCTCCGGTTCCCAACGATCAAGGCGAGTTACATGATCCCCCATGTTGT
GCAAAAAAGCGGTTAGCTCCTTCGGTCCTCCGATCGTTGTCAGAAGTAAGTTGGCCGCAGTGTTATCACT
CATGGTTATGGCAGCACTGCATAATTCTCTTACTGTCATGCCATCCGTAAGATGCTTTTCTGTGACTGGT
GAGTACTCAACCAAGTCATTCTGAGAATAGTGTATGCGGCGACCGAGTTGCTCTTGCCCGGCGTCAATAC
GGGATAATACCGCGCCACATAGCAGAACTTTAAAAGTGCTCATCATTGGAAAACGTTCTTCGGGGCGAAA
ACTCTCAAGGATCTTACCGCTGTTGAGATCCAGTTCGATGTAACCCACTCGTGCACCCAACTGATCTTCA
GCATCTTTTACTTTCACCAGCGTTTCTGGGTGAGCAAAAACAGGAAGGCAAAATGCCGCAAAAAAGGGAA
TAAGGGCGACACGGAAATGTTGAATACTCATACTCTTCCTTTTTCAATATTATTGAAGCATTTATCAGGG
TTATTGTCTCATGAGCGGATACATATTTGAATGTATTTAGAAAAATAAACAAATAGGGGTTCCGCGCACA
TTTCCCCGAAAAGTGCCACCTGAC
